>Addgene plasmid #242469 | pGL4-CMV-myc-XPO1 | addgene full sequence | sequence record 488055 | Addgene NGS Result
AATAAAATATCTTTATTTTCATTACATCTGTGTGTTGGTTTTTTGTGTGAATCGATAGTACTAACATACG
CTCTCCATCAAAACAAAACGAAACAAAACAAACTAGCAAAATAGGCTGTCCCCAGTGCAAGTGCAGGTGC
CAGAACATTTCTCTTAATGATAGCTAGCGGGCCAGTACCCAAAAAGCGGGGGGTCTGGTGGCAGTGGAGG
GGGATCCGTTGACATTGATTATTGACTAGTTATTAATAGTAATCAATTACGGGGTCATTAGTTCATAGCC
CATATATGGAGTTCCGCGTTACATAACTTACGGTAAATGGCCCGCCTGGCTGACCGCCCAACGACCCCCG
CCCATTGACGTCAATAATGACGTATGTTCCCATAGTAACGCCAATAGGGACTTTCCATTGACGTCAATGG
GTGGAGTATTTACGGTAAACTGCCCACTTGGCAGTACATCAAGTGTATCATATGCCAAGTACGCCCCCTA
TTGACGTCAATGACGGTAAATGGCCCGCCTGGCATTATGCCCAGTACATGACCTTATGGGACTTTCCTAC
TTGGCAGTACATCTACGTATTAGTCATCGCTATTACCATGGTGATGCGGTTTTGGCAGTACATCAATGGG
CGTGGATAGCGGTTTGACTCACGGGGATTTCCAAGTCTCCACCCCATTGACGTCAATGGGAGTTTGTTTT
GGCACCAAAATCAACGGGACTTTCCAAAATGTCGTAACAACTCCGCCCCATTGACGCAAATGGGCGGTAG
GCGTGTACGGTGGGAGGTCTATATAAGCAGAGCTCTCTGGCTAACTAGAGAACCCACTGCTTACTGGCTT
ATCGAAATTAATACGACTCACTATAGGGAGACCCAAGCTGGCTAGCGTTTAAACTTAAGCTTGGTACCAA
TGGAACAGAAGCTGATCTCCGAGGAGGACCTTCCAGCAATTATGACAATGTTAGCAGACCATGCAGCTCG
TCAGCTGCTTGATTTCAGCCAAAAACTGGATATCAACTTATTAGATAATGTGGTGAATTGCTTATACCAT
GGAGAAGGAGCCCAGCAAAGAATGGCTCAAGAAGTACTGACACATTTAAAGGAGCATCCTGATGCTTGGA
CAAGAGTCGACACAATTTTGGAATTTTCTCAGAATATGAATACGAAATACTATGGACTACAAATTTTGGA
AAATGTGATAAAAACAAGGTGGAAGATTCTTCCAAGGAACCAGTGCGAAGGAATAAAAAAATACGTTGTT
GGCCTCATTATCAAGACGTCATCTGACCCAACTTGTGTAGAGAAAGAAAAGGTGTATATCGGAAAATTAA
ATATGATCCTTGTTCAGATACTGAAACAAGAATGGCCCAAACATTGGCCAACTTTTATCAGTGATATTGT
TGGAGCAAGTAGGACCAGCGAAAGTCTCTGTCAAAATAATATGGTGATTCTTAAACTCTTGAGTGAAGAA
GTATTTGATTTCTCTAGTGGACAGATAACCCAAGTCAAATCTAAGCATTTAAAAGACAGCATGTGCAATG
AATTCTCACAGATATTTCAACTGTGTCAGTTTGTAATGGAAAATTCTCAAAATGCTCCACTTGTACATGC
AACCTTGGAAACATTGCTCAGATTTCTGAACTGGATTCCCCTGGGATATATTTTTGAGACCAAATTAATC
AGCACATTGATTTATAAGTTCCTGAATGTTCCAATGTTTCGAAATGTCTCTCTGAAGTGCCTCACTGAGA
TTGCTGGTGTGAGTGTAAGCCAATATGAAGAACAATTTGTAACACTATTTACTCTGACAATGATGCAACT
AAAGCAGATGCTTCCTTTAAATACCAATATTCGACTTGCGTACTCAAATGGAAAAGATGATGAACAGAAC
TTCATTCAAAATCTCAGTTTGTTTCTCTGCACCTTTCTTAAGGAACATGATCAACTTATAGAAAAAAGAT
TAAATCTCAGGGAAACTCTTATGGAGGCCCTTCATTATATGTTGTTGGTATCTGAAGTAGAAGAAACTGA
AATCTTTAAAATTTGTCTTGAATACTGGAATCATTTGGCTGCTGAACTCTATAGAGAGAGTCCATTCTCT
ACATCTGCCTCTCCGTTGCTTTCTGGAAGTCAACATTTTGATGTTCCTCCCAGGAGACAGCTATATTTGC
CCATGTTATTCAAGGTCCGTTTATTAATGGTTAGTCGAATGGCTAAACCAGAGGAAGTATTGGTTGTAGA
GAATGATCAAGGAGAAGTTGTGAGAGAATTCATGAAGGATACAGATTCCATAAATTTGTATAAGAATATG
AGGGAAACATTGGTTTATCTTACTCATCTGGATTATGTAGATACAGAAAGAATAATGACAGAGAAGCTTC
ACAATCAAGTGAATGGTACAGAGTGGTCATGGAAAAATTTGAATACATTGTGTTGGGCAATAGGCTCCAT
TAGTGGAGCAATGCATGAAGAGGACGAAAAACGATTTCTTGTTACTGTTATAAAGGATCTATTAGGATTA
TGTGAACAGAAAAGAGGCAAAGATAATAAAGCTATTATTGCATCAAATATCATGTACATAGTAGGTCAAT
ACCCACGTTTTTTGAGAGCTCACTGGAAATTTCTGAAGACTGTAGTTAACAAGCTGTTCGAATTCATGCA
TGAGACCCATGATGGAGTCCAGGATATGGCTTGTGATACTTTCATTAAAATAGCCCAAAAATGCCGCAGG
CATTTCGTTCAGGTTCAGGTTGGAGAAGTGATGCCATTTATTGATGAAATTTTGAACAACATTAACACTA
TTATTTGTGATCTTCAGCCTCAACAGGTTCATACGTTTTATGAAGCTGTGGGGTACATGATTGGTGCACA
AACAGATCAAACAGTACAAGAACACTTGATAGAAAAGTACATGTTACTCCCTAATCAAGTGTGGGATAGT
ATAATCCAGCAGGCAACCAAAAATGTGGATATACTGAAAGATCCTGAAACAGTCAAGCAGCTTGGTAGCA
TTTTGAAAACAAATGTGAGAGCCTGCAAAGCTGTTGGACACCCCTTTGTAATTCAGCTTGGAAGAATTTA
TTTAGATATGCTTAATGTATACAAGTGCCTCAGTGAAAATATTTCTGCAGCTATCCAAGCTAATGGTGAA
ATGGTTACAAAGCAACCATTGATTAGAAGTATGCGAACTGTAAAAAGGGAAACTTTAAAGTTAATATCTG
GTTGGGTGAGCCGATCCAATGATCCACAGATGGTCGCTGAAAATTTTGTTCCCCCTCTGTTGGATGCAGT
TCTCATTGATTATCAGAGAAATGTCCCAGCTGCTAGAGAACCAGAAGTGCTTAGTACTATGGCCATAATT
GTCAACAAGTTAGGGGGACATATAACAGCTGAAATACCTCAAATATTTGATGCTGTTTTTGAATGCACAT
TGAATATGATAAATAAGGACTTTGAAGAATATCCTGAGCATAGAACGAACTTTTTCTTACTACTTCAGGC
TGTCAATTCTCATTGTTTCCCAGCATTCCTTGCTATTCCACCTACACAGTTTAAACTTGTTTTGGATTCC
ATCATTTGGGCTTTCAAACATACTATGAGGAATGTCGCAGATACGGGCTTACAGATACTTTTTACACTCT
TACAAAATGTTGCACAAGAAGAAGCTGCAGCTCAGAGTTTTTATCAAACTTATTTTTGTGATATTCTCCA
GCATATCTTTTCTGTTGTGACAGACACTTCACATACTGCTGGTTTAACAATGCATGCATCAATTCTTGCA
TATATGTTTAATTTGGTTGAAGAAGGAAAAATAAGTACATCATTAAATCCTGGAAATCCAGTTAACAACC
AAATCTTTCTTCAGGAATATGTGGCTAATCTCCTTAAGTCGGCCTTCCCTCACCTACAAGATGCTCAAGT
AAAGCTCTTTGTGACAGGGCTTTTCAGCTTAAATCAAGATATTCCTGCTTTCAAGGAACATTTAAGAGAT
TTCCTAGTTCAAATAAAGGAATTTGCAGGTGAAGACACTTCTGATTTGTTTTTGGAAGAGAGAGAAATAG
CCCTACGGCAGGCTGATGAAGAGAAACATAAACGTCAAATGTCTGTCCCTGGCATCTTTAATCCACATGA
GATTCCAGAAGAAATGTGTGATTAAGGGCCCGCTTCGAGCAGACATGATAAGATACATTGATGAGTTTGG
ACAAACCACAACTAGAATGCAGTGAAAAAAATGCTTTATTTGTGAAATTTGTGATGCTATTGCTTTATTT
GTAACCATTATAAGCTGCAATAAACAAGTTAACAACAACAATTGCATTCATTTTATGTTTCAGGTTCAGG
GGGAGGTGTGGGAGGTTTTTTAAAGCAAGTAAAACCTCTACAAATGTGGTAAAATCGATAAAGATCCGTC
GACCGATGCCCTTGAGAGCCTTCAACCCAGTCAGCTCCTTCCGGTGGGCGCGGGGCATGACTATCGTCGC
CGCACTTATGACTGTCTTCTTTATCATGCAACTCGTAGGACAGGTGCCGGCAGCGCTCTTCCGCTTCCTC
GCTCACTGACTCGCTGCGCTCGGTCGTTCGGCTGCGGCGAGCGGTATCAGCTCACTCAAAGGCGGTAATA
CGGTTATCCACAGAATCAGGGGATAACGCAGGAAAGAACATGTGAGCAAAAGGCCAGCAAAAGGCCAGGA
ACCGTAAAAAGGCCGCGTTGCTGGCGTTTTTCCATAGGCTCCGCCCCCCTGACGAGCATCACAAAAATCG
ACGCTCAAGTCAGAGGTGGCGAAACCCGACAGGACTATAAAGATACCAGGCGTTTCCCCCTGGAAGCTCC
CTCGTGCGCTCTCCTGTTCCGACCCTGCCGCTTACCGGATACCTGTCCGCCTTTCTCCCTTCGGGAAGCG
TGGCGCTTTCTCATAGCTCACGCTGTAGGTATCTCAGTTCGGTGTAGGTCGTTCGCTCCAAGCTGGGCTG
TGTGCACGAACCCCCCGTTCAGCCCGACCGCTGCGCCTTATCCGGTAACTATCGTCTTGAGTCCAACCCG
GTAAGACACGACTTATCGCCACTGGCAGCAGCCACTGGTAACAGGATTAGCAGAGCGAGGTATGTAGGCG
GTGCTACAGAGTTCTTGAAGTGGTGGCCTAACTACGGCTACACTAGAAGAACAGTATTTGGTATCTGCGC
TCTGCTGAAGCCAGTTACCTTCGGAAAAAGAGTTGGTAGCTCTTGATCCGGCAAACAAACCACCGCTGGT
AGCGGTGGTTTTTTTGTTTGCAAGCAGCAGATTACGCGCAGAAAAAAAGGATCTCAAGAAGATCCTTTGA
TCTTTTCTACGGGGTCTGACGCTCAGTGGAACGAAAACTCACGTTAAGGGATTTTGGTCATGAGATTATC
AAAAAGGATCTTCACCTAGATCCTTTTAAATTAAAAATGAAGTTTTAAATCAATCTAAAGTATATATGAG
TAAACTTGGTCTGACAGCGGCCGCAAATGCTAAACCACTGCAGTGGTTACCAGTGCTTGATCAGTGAGGC
ACCGATCTCAGCGATCTGCCTATTTCGTTCGTCCATAGTGGCCTGACTCCCCGTCGTGTAGATCACTACG
ATTCGTGAGGGCTTACCATCAGGCCCCAGCGCAGCAATGATGCCGCGAGAGCCGCGTTCACCGGCCCCCG
ATTTGTCAGCAATGAACCAGCCAGCAGGGAGGGCCGAGCGAAGAAGTGGTCCTGCTACTTTGTCCGCCTC
CATCCAGTCTATGAGCTGCTGTCGTGATGCTAGAGTAAGAAGTTCGCCAGTGAGTAGTTTCCGAAGAGTT
GTGGCCATTGCTACTGGCATCGTGGTATCACGCTCGTCGTTCGGTATGGCTTCGTTCAACTCTGGTTCCC
AGCGGTCAAGCCGGGTCACATGATCACCCATATTATGAAGAAATGCAGTCAGCTCCTTAGGGCCTCCGAT
CGTTGTCAGAAGTAAGTTGGCCGCGGTGTTGTCGCTCATGGTAATGGCAGCACTACACAATTCTCTTACC
GTCATGCCATCCGTAAGATGCTTTTCCGTGACCGGCGAGTACTCAACCAAGTCGTTTTGTGAGTAGTGTA
TACGGCGACCAAGCTGCTCTTGCCCGGCGTCTATACGGGACAACACCGCGCCACATAGCAGTACTTTGAA
AGTGCTCATCATCGGGAATCGTTCTTCGGGGCGGAAAGACTCAAGGATCTTGCCGCTATTGAGATCCAGT
TCGATATAGCCCACTCTTGCACCCAGTTGATCTTCAGCATCTTTTACTTTCACCAGCGTTTCGGGGTGTG
CAAAAACAGGCAAGCAAAATGCCGCAAAGAAGGGAATGAGTGCGACACGAAAATGTTGGATGCTCATACT
CGTCCTTTTTCAATATTATTGAAGCATTTATCAGGGTTACTAGTACGTCTCTCAAGGATAAGTAAGTAAT
ATTAAGGTACGGGAGGTATTGGACAGGCCGC
Features (pLannotate 1.2.2; 13 found; start..end, strand, type, name):
      1..49      +  polyA_signal   poly(A) signal: synthetic polyadenylation signal
     63..154     +  misc_feature   pause site: RNA polymerase II transcriptional pause signal from the human α2 globin gene
    221..600     +  enhancer       CMV enhancer: human cytomegalovirus immediate early enhancer
    601..804     +  promoter       CMV promoter: human cytomegalovirus (CMV) immediate early promoter
    800..833     +  LTR            5' LTR (truncated) (fragment): truncated 5' long terminal repeat (LTR) from HIV-1
    849..867     +  promoter       T7 promoter: promoter for bacteriophage T7 RNA polymerase
    940..4152    +  CDS            XPO1: XPO1_HUMAN - Also known as CRM1. Experimental evidence at protein level: Swiss-Prot protein existence level 1. (Microbial infection) Mediates the export of unspliced or incompletely spliced RNAs out of the nucleus from different viruses including HIV-1, HTLV-1 and influenza A. Interacts with, and mediates the nuclear export of HIV-1 Rev and HTLV-1 Rex proteins. Involved in HTLV-1 Rex multimerization. From Homo sapiens (Human).
   4179..4300    -  polyA_signal   SV40 poly(A) signal: SV40 polyadenylation signal
   4323..4391    -  CDS            large T antigen (fragment): large T antigen from SV40 (simian virus 40)
   4407..4539    +  CDS            TcR (fragment): tetracycline efflux protein; tet; confers resistance to tetracycline
   4719..5307    -  rep_origin     ori: high-copy-number ColE1/pMB1/pBR322/pUC origin of replication
   5507..6367    -  CDS            AmpR: β-lactamase confers resistance to ampicillin, carbenicillin, and related antibiotics
   6368..6409    -  promoter       AmpR promoter (fragment): bla
