[The description below was written by a language model from this plasmid's Addgene catalogue record and pLannotate feature annotations shown in this document.]
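Description:
pGL4-CMV-myc-XPO1 is a 6,471 bp mammalian expression plasmid built on a pGL4 backbone and designed to produce human XPO1 (exportin 1, also called CRM1) carrying an N-terminal cMyc epitope tag. It is maintained in E. coli as a high-copy plasmid through a ColE1/pUC-type origin of replication and selected with ampicillin via the β-lactamase gene. No mammalian selection marker is annotated, which suggests it is suited mainly to transient transfection.

Expression is driven by the human cytomegalovirus immediate early enhancer and promoter, which give strong constitutive transcription in most mammalian cell lines. A T7 promoter lies between the CMV promoter and the coding region. The XPO1 open reading frame follows, and an SV40 polyadenylation signal sits just downstream of it to terminate the transcript. The Myc tag is listed in the catalogue entry but was not separately called in the feature table; it presumably occupies the short unannotated stretch immediately upstream of the XPO1 annotation. Upstream of the CMV enhancer, a synthetic poly(A) signal and an RNA polymerase II transcriptional pause site, typical of pGL4 vectors, limit read-through from the backbone into the expression cassette. The short hits annotated as a truncated HIV-1 LTR, SV40 large T antigen and tetracycline resistance are small fragments, most likely sequence remnants or overlaps with neighbouring elements rather than functional parts.

XPO1 is the nuclear export receptor that carries cargo proteins and certain RNAs out of the nucleus. The plasmid was deposited with a study of how SINE compounds trigger exportin 1 degradation. The tag allows the exogenous protein to be detected or immunoprecipitated separately from endogenous XPO1.
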