Addgene plasmid #242469: pGL4-CMV-myc-XPO1
Purpose: Expresses human XPO1 protein with an N-terminal cMyc tag.
Depositing lab: Dirk Daelemans. Depositing organization: Katholieke Universiteit Leuven. Publication: SINE compounds activate exportin 1 degradation through an allosteric mechanism. Wing CE, Fung HYJ, Kwanten B, Cagatay T, Niesman AB, Jacquemyn M, Gharghabi M, Permentier B, Shakya B, Nandi R, Ready JM, Kashyap T, Shacham S, Landesman Y, Lapalombella R, Daelemans D, Chook YM. Nat Chem Biol. 2025 Dec;21(12):2002-2013. doi: 10.1038/s41589-025-02058-0. Epub 2025 Nov 21. PubMed 41286136.
Backbone
  Vector backbone: pGL4
  Backbone size w/o insert (bp): 3225
  Total vector size (bp): 6471
  Vector type: Mammalian Expression
Growth in bacteria
  Bacterial resistance: Ampicillin, 100 μg/mL
  Growth temperature: 37°C
  Growth strain: DH5alpha
  Copy number: High Copy
Gene/Insert
  Gene/Insert name: XPO1
  Species: H. sapiens (human)
  Insert size (bp): 3246
  Entrez Gene: XPO1 (a.k.a. CRM-1, CRM1, emb, exp1)
  Promoter: CMV
  Tag / fusion protein: cMyc (N terminal on insert)
  Cloning method: Other
  Sequencing primers: 5′ CGCAAATGGGCGGTAGGCGTG; 3′ CACTGCATTCTAGTTGTGGTTTGTC
Terms and licenses: Academic/Nonprofit Terms; Industry Terms: Not Available to Industry
Depositor comments: Please visit https://doi.org/10.1101/2024.10.07.617049 for bioRxiv preprint.
How to cite: pGL4-CMV-myc-XPO1 was a gift from Dirk Daelemans (Addgene plasmid # 242469 ; http://n2t.net/addgene:242469 ; RRID:Addgene_242469)
